Addgene plasmid #91718: CaMKIIP-mEGFP-P2A-paAIP2/pAAV
Purpose: AAV-mediated expression of mEGFP and paAIP2 for optogenetic control of CaMKII
Depositing lab: Ryohei Yasuda. Depositing organization: Max Planck Florida Institute. Publication: Kinetics of Endogenous CaMKII Required for Synaptic Plasticity Revealed by Optogenetic Kinase Inhibitor. Murakoshi H, Shin ME, Parra-Bueno P, Szatmari EM, Shibata AC, Yasuda R. Neuron. 2017 Apr 5;94(1):37-47.e5. doi: 10.1016/j.neuron.2017.02.036. Epub 2017 Mar 16. PubMed 28318784.
Backbone
  Vector backbone: pAAV-MCS
  Backbone size w/o insert (bp): 4650
  Total vector size (bp): 5775
  Vector type: AAV
Growth in bacteria
  Bacterial resistance: Ampicillin, 100 μg/mL
  Growth temperature: 37°C
  Growth strain: NEB Stable
  Copy number: Unknown
Gene/Insert
  Gene/Insert name: mEGFP-P2A-paAIP2
  Species: Synthetic
  Insert size (bp): 1239
  Promoter: CaMKII 1.3
  Cloning method: Restriction Enzyme; 5′ cloning site AseI (not destroyed); 3′ cloning site HindIII (not destroyed)
  Sequencing primers: 5′ gaccccaacgagaagcgcg
Terms and licenses: Academic/Nonprofit Terms; Industry Terms: Not Available to Industry
How to cite: CaMKIIP-mEGFP-P2A-paAIP2/pAAV was a gift from Ryohei Yasuda (Addgene plasmid # 91718 ; http://n2t.net/addgene:91718 ; RRID:Addgene_91718)
