[The description below was written by a language model from this plasmid's Addgene catalogue record and pLannotate feature annotations shown in this document.]
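Description:
CaMKIIP-mEGFP-P2A-paAIP2/pAAV is an adeno-associated virus transfer plasmid built on the pAAV-MCS backbone. It is used to produce recombinant AAV that delivers a light-controlled CaMKII inhibitor to neurons. It is propagated in E. coli through a high-copy ColE1/pUC-type origin and selected with ampicillin via the β-lactamase gene. An f1 phage origin is also present. The expression cassette is flanked by AAV2 inverted terminal repeats, which are the cis elements needed for replication and packaging of the vector genome. The annotation finds a complete ITR on the 3′ side but only short fragments on the 5′ side. This may reflect the difficulty of sequencing and annotating these repeats, or a partial deletion, and the record does not say which. The catalogue size (5,775 bp) also differs slightly from the sequenced record (5,742 nt).

Expression is driven by a roughly 1.3 kb mouse CaMKIIα promoter, commonly used to favour expression in excitatory neurons. It controls a synthetic open reading frame encoding monomeric EGFP, a P2A self-cleaving peptide and paAIP2, followed by the human growth hormone polyadenylation signal. The P2A element allows the fluorescent marker and the inhibitor to be made as separate proteins from one transcript, so green fluorescence identifies transduced cells. The automated annotation labels part of the paAIP2 region as miniSOG. This most likely reflects homology between miniSOG and a flavin-binding LOV-type photosensory domain in paAIP2, not the presence of miniSOG itself, although the record does not describe the domain architecture of paAIP2. The stated purpose is AAV-mediated co-expression of mEGFP and paAIP2 for optogenetic control of CaMKII, and the associated work applied it to studying CaMKII in synaptic plasticity.
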