Features (pLannotate 1.2.2; 15 found; start..end, strand, type, name):
     65..92      +  repeat_region  AAV2 ITR (fragment): inverted terminal repeat of adeno-associated virus serotype 2 inverted
    121..148     +  repeat_region  AAV2 ITR (fragment): inverted terminal repeat of adeno-associated virus serotype 2 inverted
    227..1515    +  promoter       CaMKII promoter: promoter for the mouse calcium/calmodulin-dependent kinase II α subunit
   1544..2260    +  CDS            mEGFP: mEGFP is a basic (constitutively fluorescent) green fluorescent protein published in 2002, derived from Aequorea victoria. It has moderate acid sensitivity.
   2357..2674    +  CDS            miniSOG: miniSOG is a basic (constitutively fluorescent) cyan fluorescent protein published in 2011, derived from Arabidopsis thaliana. It requires the cofactor flavin for fluorescence.
   2792..2968    +  polyA_signal   hGH poly(A) signal (fragment): human growth hormone polyadenylation signal
   2968..3026    +  polyA_signal   hGH poly(A) signal (fragment): human growth hormone polyadenylation signal
   3058..3198    +  repeat_region  AAV2 ITR: inverted terminal repeat of adeno-associated virus serotype 2 inverted
   3203..3254    -  misc_feature   bom (fragment): basis of mobility region from pBR322
   3273..3728    +  rep_origin     f1 ori (sequence partly withheld): f1 bacteriophage origin of replication; arrow indicates direction of (+) strand synthesis
   3729..3778    -  misc_feature   bom (fragment): basis of mobility region from pBR322
   3880..3915    -  CDS            rop (fragment): Rop protein, which maintains plasmids at low copy number; rop
   4010..4114    +  promoter       AmpR promoter: bla
   4115..4975    +  CDS            AmpR: β-lactamase; bla; confers resistance to ampicillin, carbenicillin, and related antibiotics
   5146..5734    +  rep_origin     ori: high-copy-number ColE1/pMB1/pBR322/pUC origin of replication
>Addgene plasmid #91718 | CaMKIIP-mEGFP-P2A-paAIP2/pAAV | addgene full sequence | sequence record 180397 | Addgene NGS Result
CAACGCGGCCTTTTTACGGTTCCTGGCCTTTTGCTGGCCTTTTGCTCACATGTCCTGCAGGCAGCTGCGC
GCTCGCTCGCTCACTGAGGCCGCCCGGGCGTCGGGCGACCTTTGGTCGCCCGGCCTCAGTGAGCGAGCGA
GCGCGCAGAGAGGGAGTGGCCAACTCCATCACTAGGGGTTCCTGCGGCCGCACGCGTATTACCGCCATGC
ATTAGTTATTAATTAACATTATGGCCTTAGGTCACTTCATCTCCATGGGGTTCTTCTTCTGATTTTCTAG
AAAATGAGATGGGGGTGCAGAGAGCTTCCTCAGTGACCTGCCCAGGGTCACATCAGAAATGTCAGAGCTA
GAACTTGAACTCAGATTACTAATCTTAAATTCCATGCCTTGGGGGCATGCAAGTACGATATACAGAAGGA
GTGAACTCATTAGGGCAGATGACCAATGAGTTTAGGAAAGAAGAGTCCAGGGCAGGGTACATCTACACCA
CCCGCCCAGCCCTGGGTGAGTCCAGCCACGTTCACCTCATTATAGTTGCCTCTCTCCAGTCCTACCTTGA
CGGGAAGCACAAGCAGAAACTGGGACAGGAGCCCCAGGAGACCAAATCTTCATGGTCCCTCTGGGAGGAT
GGGTGGGGAGAGCTGTGGCAGAGGCCTCAGGAGGGGCCCTGCTGCTCAGTGGTGACAGATAGGGGTGAGA
AAGCAGACAGAGTCATTCCGTCAGCATTCTGGGTCTGTTTGGTACTTCTTCTCACGCTAAGGTGGCGGTG
TGATATGCACAATGGCTAAAAAGCAGGGAGAGCTGGAAAGAAACAAGGACAGAGACAGAGGCCAAGTCAA
CCAGACCAATTCCCAGAGGAAGCAAAGAAACCATTACAGAGACTACAAGGGGGAAGGGAAGGAGAGATGA
ATTAGCTTCCCCTGTAAACCTTAGAACCCAGCTGTTGCCAGGGCAACGGGGCAATACCTGTCTCTTCAGA
GGAGATGAAGTTGCCAGGGTAACTACATCCTGTCTTTCTCAAGGACCATCCCAGAATGTGGCACCCACTA
GCCGTTACCATAGCAACTGCCTCTTTGCCCCACTTAATCCCATCCCGTCTGTTAAAAGGGCCCTATAGTT
GGAGGTGGGGGAGGTAGGAAGAGCGATGATCACTTGTGGACTAAGTTTGTTCGCATCCCCTTCTCCAACC
CCCTCAGTACATCACCCTGGGGGAACAGGGTCCACTTGCTCCTGGGCCCACACAGTCCTGCAGTATTGTG
TATATAAGGCCAGGGCAAAGAGGAGCAGGTTTTAAAGTGAAAGGCAGGCAGGTGTTGGGGAGGCAGTTAC
CGGGGCAACGGGAACAGGGCGTTTCGGAGGTGGTTGCCATGGGGACCTGGATGCTGACGAAGGCTCGCGA
GGCTGTGAGCAGCCACAGTGCCCTGCTCAGAAGCCCCAAGCTCGTCAGTCAAGCCGGTTCTCCGTTTGCA
CTCAGGAGCACGGGCAGGCGAGTGGCCCCTAGTTCTGGGGGCAGCGGGGGATCCCCGGGTACCGGTCGCC
ACCATGGTGAGCAAGGGCGAGGAGCTGTTCACCGGGGTGGTGCCCATCCTGGTCGAGCTGGACGGCGACG
TAAACGGCCACAAGTTCAGCGTGTCCGGCGAGGGCGAGGGCGATGCCACCTACGGCAAGCTGACCCTGAA
GTTCATCTGCACCACCGGCAAGCTGCCCGTGCCCTGGCCCACCCTCGTGACCACCCTGACCTACGGCGTG
CAGTGCTTCAGCCGCTACCCCGACCACATGAAGCAGCACGACTTCTTCAAGTCCGCCATGCCCGAAGGCT
ACGTCCAGGAGCGCACCATCTTCTTCAAGGACGACGGCAACTACAAGACCCGCGCCGAGGTGAAGTTCGA
GGGCGACACCCTGGTGAACCGCATCGAGCTGAAGGGCATCGACTTCAAGGAGGACGGCAACATCCTGGGG
CACAAGCTGGAGTACAACTACAACAGCCACAACGTCTATATCATGGCCGACAAGCAGAAGAACGGCATCA
AGGTGAACTTCAAGATCCGCCACAACATCGAGGACGGCAGCGTGCAGCTCGCCGACCACTACCAGCAGAA
CACCCCCATCGGCGACGGCCCCGTGCTGCTGCCCGACAACCACTACCTGAGCACCCAGTCCAAGCTGAGC
AAAGACCCCAACGAGAAGCGCGATCACATGGTCCTGCTGGAGTTCGTGACCGCCGCCGGGATCACTCTCG
GCATGGACGAGCTGTACAAGGGAAGCGGAGCCACTAACTTCTCCCTGTTGAAACAAGCAGGGGATGTCGA
AGAGAATCCCGGGCCAGGATCCATGCTGGCGACCACCCTGGAACGCATTGAAAAAAACTTTGTGATTACC
GATCCGCGCCTGCCGGATAACCCGATTATTTTTGCGAGCGATAGCTTTCTGCAGCTGACCGAATATAGCC
GCGAAGAAATTCTGGGCCGCAACTGCCGCTTTCTGCAGGGCCCGGAAACCGATCGCGCGACCGTGCGCAA
AATTCGCGATGCGATTGATAACCAGACCGAAGTGACCGTGCAGCTGATTAACTATACCAAAAGCGGCAAA
AAATTTTGGAACCTGTTTCATCTGCAGCCGATGCGCGATCAGAAAGGCGATGTGCAGTATTTTATTGGCG
TGCAGCTGGATGGCACCGAACATGTGCGCGATGCGGCGGAACGCGAAGGCGTGATGCTGATTAAAAAAAC
CGCGGAAAACATTAAGAAGAAACTGAGAAGACAGGAAGCGTTTGATGCGCTGTAAAAGCTTGTGGCATCC
CTGTGACCCCTCCCCAGTGCCTCTCCTGGCCCTGGAAGTTGCCACTCCAGTGCCCACCAGCCTTGTCCTA
ATAAAATTAAGTTGCATCATTTTGTCTGACTAGGTGTCCTTCTATAATATTATGGGGTGGAGGGGGGTGG
TATGGAGCAAGGGGCAAGTTGGGAAGACCCAAATTGCTGGGATTACAGGCGTGAACCACTGCTCCCTTCC
CTGTCCTTCTGATTTTGTAGGTAACCACGTGCGGACCGAGCGGCCGCAGGAACCCCTAGTGATGGAGTTG
GCCACTCCCTCTCTGCGCGCTCGCTCGCTCACTGAGGCCGGGCGACCAAAGGTCGCCCGACGCCCGGGCT
TTGCCCGGGCGGCCTCAGTGAGCGAGCGAGCGCGCAGCTGCCTGCAGGGGCGCCTGATGCGGTATTTTCT
CCTTACGCATCTGTGCGGTATTTCACACCGCATA
[95 nt withheld, positions 3255-3349]
T
[46 nt withheld, positions 3351-3396]
C
[141 nt withheld, positions 3398-3538]
CCTTTGACGTTGGAGTCCACGTTCTTT
[37 nt withheld, positions 3566-3602]
ACTCTATCTCGGGCTATTCTTTTGATTTATAAGGGATTTTGCCGATTTCGGTCTATTGGTTAAAAAATGA
GCTGATTTAACAAAAATTTAACGCGAATTTTAACAAAATATTAACGTTTACAATTTTATGGTGCACTCTC
AGTACAATCTGCTCTGATGCCGCATAGTTAAGCCAGCCCCGACACCCGCCAACACCCGCTGACGCGCCCT
GACGGGCTTGTCTGCTCCCGGCATCCGCTTACAGACAAGCTGTGACCGTCTCCGGGAGCTGCATGTGTCA
GAGGTTTTCACCGTCATCACCGAAACGCGCGAGACGAAAGGGCCTCGTGATACGCCTATTTTTATAGGTT
AATGTCATGATAATAATGGTTTCTTAGACGTCAGGTGGCACTTTTCGGGGAAATGTGCGCGGAACCCCTA
TTTGTTTATTTTTCTAAATACATTCAAATATGTATCCGCTCATGAGACAATAACCCTGATAAATGCTTCA
ATAATATTGAAAAAGGAAGAGTATGAGTATTCAACATTTCCGTGTCGCCCTTATTCCCTTTTTTGCGGCA
TTTTGCCTTCCTGTTTTTGCTCACCCAGAAACGCTGGTGAAAGTAAAAGATGCTGAAGATCAGTTGGGTG
CACGAGTGGGTTACATCGAACTGGATCTCAACAGCGGTAAGATCCTTGAGAGTTTTCGCCCCGAAGAACG
TTTTCCAATGATGAGCACTTTTAAAGTTCTGCTATGTGGCGCGGTATTATCCCGTATTGACGCCGGGCAA
GAGCAACTCGGTCGCCGCATACACTATTCTCAGAATGACTTGGTTGAGTACTCACCAGTCACAGAAAAGC
ATCTTACGGATGGCATGACAGTAAGAGAATTATGCAGTGCTGCCATAACCATGAGTGATAACACTGCGGC
CAACTTACTTCTGACAACGATCGGAGGACCGAAGGAGCTAACCGCTTTTTTGCACAACATGGGGGATCAT
GTAACTCGCCTTGATCGTTGGGAACCGGAGCTGAATGAAGCCATACCAAACGACGAGCGTGACACCACGA
TGCCTGTAGCAATGGCAACAACGTTGCGCAAACTATTAACTGGCGAACTACTTACTCTAGCTTCCCGGCA
ACAATTAATAGACTGGATGGAGGCGGATAAAGTTGCAGGACCACTTCTGCGCTCGGCCCTTCCGGCTGGC
TGGTTTATTGCTGATAAATCTGGAGCCGGTGAGCGTGGGTCTCGCGGTATCATTGCAGCACTGGGGCCAG
ATGGTAAGCCCTCCCGTATCGTAGTTATCTACACGACGGGGAGTCAGGCAACTATGGATGAACGAAATAG
ACAGATCGCTGAGATAGGTGCCTCACTGATTAAGCATTGGTAACTGTCAGACCAAGTTTACTCATATATA
CTTTAGATTGATTTAAAACTTCATTTTTAATTTAAAAGGATCTAGGTGAAGATCCTTTTTGATAATCTCA
TGACCAAAATCCCTTAACGTGAGTTTTCGTTCCACTGAGCGTCAGACCCCGTAGAAAAGATCAAAGGATC
TTCTTGAGATCCTTTTTTTCTGCGCGTAATCTGCTGCTTGCAAACAAAAAAACCACCGCTACCAGCGGTG
GTTTGTTTGCCGGATCAAGAGCTACCAACTCTTTTTCCGAAGGTAACTGGCTTCAGCAGAGCGCAGATAC
CAAATACTGTTCTTCTAGTGTAGCCGTAGTTAGGCCACCACTTCAAGAACTCTGTAGCACCGCCTACATA
CCTCGCTCTGCTAATCCTGTTACCAGTGGCTGCTGCCAGTGGCGATAAGTCGTGTCTTACCGGGTTGGAC
TCAAGACGATAGTTACCGGATAAGGCGCAGCGGTCGGGCTGAACGGGGGGTTCGTGCACACAGCCCAGCT
TGGAGCGAACGACCTACACCGAACTGAGATACCTACAGCGTGAGCTATGAGAAAGCGCCACGCTTCCCGA
AGGGAGAAAGGCGGACAGGTATCCGGTAAGCGGCAGGGTCGGAACAGGAGAGCGCACGAGGGAGCTTCCA
GGGGGAAACGCCTGGTATCTTTATAGTCCTGTCGGGTTTCGCCACCTCTGACTTGAGCGTCGATTTTTGT
GATGCTCGTCAGGGGGGCGGAGCCTATGGAAAAACGCCAG
